>Addgene plasmid #42600 | pGC480 | depositor partial sequence | sequence record 57580 | insert and flanking regions, M13F primer
AACCTGGCTTATCGAAATTAATACGACTCACTATAGGGAGACCGGCAGATCTGATATCATCGATGAATTC
GAGCTCCACCGCGGTGGCGGCCGCTCTAGACAAGCCATTCAACACCTTCTTCTTCGTCTTCTTTCAAAAA
CTTTTGTTTAATAAACTGTGAGGATTCACATCTGATGAGTTCGAATCGTTGATCAGAAATTCGAAGAAGT
TCATTGAGAATCAGGGCGACGGCATGCCATCTATCCAAATCGTCCTTTTGCGATGGGTTTGGTTGACCTT
CCAGTGCTTCATCGAAACATTTCTTAAACCACTCAGTTTTATTCTTTGCTTCACGCTGTGAAACAATTGT
CAAAACCACGTGTAATGCATCAATTCCGGCGATTCTTACAGCTGGATTCTTGTCTCTGACAGCGTTGAAG
ATATACTTGAAAAATAAGTTTACACGAAGAAAGAATGCTGTCGGTGTGGCCAGTGCGAGCTCACGAGAGA
GGTGTGAAGCGGCGAGTCGACGAATTTGATCAATTTCCTGTTGATTTTTGGGTTGCTGACTATGTGGAAC
ATTTTGACCAAGCCATTCGTGGCAATGATCAAGACAACGATCAACCAGCTCGGCCGCGTATGATTTACAA
GTCGCAATCAGAAAAGCGAGAGCTTTTGAAGCCATCTTGACTGTATCTTCATCTAATCCATTTCCATTAT
TTAACATTTTCAGAAGATAATTCGCATATCGAATAACATTTCCAGAATGAGTTTCAGCTAAGCACACGAT
GAGATAGATACCGGCTCGTTTCTGATCGATATTTGAATTCGACTTCATACAATTATAAATTGCACTCTGA
GAGGCTATATCTGTTCGTCCATCGATTGCATTCAGGAAAGCATCACTAAAAGTATTTGGCTCGTCTTTCA
GCTCACTTCGAACATATCTGCTGAGTTCTCGAGCAGCCTGTCGTTGATTTGCATCTCTATTTTCCGTAAT
TCGGCTCCGATATTGTGAAGCAAGAGCTCTTGCAGCATCAATCCCTTGTTTACGATGCCGCTCGTCAAAT
TCATTTGTAGCTGGAGCGGAGACTATTCGATTGGAAGTTGTGGCTGCTTTGTTCTGTCTATCGGCATTCA
TTTGAAAACTAATTCCGTGTTGTTGGAGCTGCAGGAATTCGATATCAAGCTTATCGATACCGTCGACCTC
GAGGGGGGGCCCGGTACCCAATTCGCCCTATAGTGAGTCGTATTACGCGCGCTCACTGGCCGTCGTTTTA
CAACGTCGTGACTGGGAAAACCCTGGCGTTACCCAACTTAATCGCCTTGCAGCACATCCCCCTTTCGCCA
GCTGGCGTAATAGCGAAGAGGCCCGCACCGATCGCCCTTCCCAACAGTTGCGCAGCCTGAATGGCGAATG
GG
[124 nt withheld, positions 1403-1526]
C
[91 nt withheld, positions 1528-1618]
A
[49 nt withheld, positions 1620-1668]
CCTTTGACGTTGGAGTCCACGTTCTTT
[37 nt withheld, positions 1696-1732]
ACCCTATCTCGGTCTATTCTTTTGATTTATAAGGGATTTTGCCGATTTCGGCCTATTGGTTAAAAAATGA
GCTGATTTAACAAAAATTTAACGCGAATTTTAACAAAATATTAACGCTTACAATTTAGGTGGCACTTTTC
GGGGAAATGTGCGCGGAACCCCTATTTGTTTATTTTTCTAAATACATTCAAATATGTATCCGCTCATGAG
ACAATAACCCTGATAAATGCTTCAATAATATTGAAAAAGGAAGAGTATGAGTATTCAACATTTCCGTGTC
GCCCTTATTCCCTTTTTTGCGGCATTTTGCCTTCCTGTTTTTGCTCACCCAGAAACGCTGGTGAAAGTAA
AAGATGCTGAAGATCAGTTGGGTGCACGAGTGGGTTACATCGAACTGGATCTCAACAGCGGTAAGATCCT
TGAGAGTTTTCGCCCCGAAGAACGTTTTCCAATGATGAGCACTTTTAAAGTTCTGCTATGTGGCGCGGTA
TTATCCCGTATTGACGCCGGGCAAGAGCAACTCGGTCGCCGCATACACTATTCTCAGAATGACTTGGTTG
AGTACTCACCAGTCACAGAAAAGCATCTTACGGATGGCATGACAGTAAGAGAATTATGCAGTGCTGCCAT
AACCATGAGTGATAACACTGCGGCCAACTTACTTCTGACAACGATCGGAGGACCGAAGGAGCTAACCGCT
TTTTTGCACAACATGGGGGATCATGTAACTCGCCTTGATCGTTGGGAACCGGAGCTGAATGAAGCCATAC
CAAACGACGAGCGTGACACCACGATGCCTGTAGCAATGGCAACAACGTTGCGCAAACTATTAACTGGCGA
ACTACTTACTCTAGCTTCCCGGCAACAATTAATAGACTGGATGGAGGCGGATAAAGTTGCAGGACCACTT
CTGCGCTCGGCCCTTCCGGCTGGCTGGTTTATTGCTGATAAATCTGGAGCCGGTGAGCGTGGGTCTCGCG
GTATCATTGCAGCACTGGGGCCAGATGGTAAGCCCTCCCGTATCGTAGTTATCTACACGACGGGGAGTCA
GGCAACTATGGATGAACGAAATAGACAGATCGCTGAGATAGGTGCCTCACTGATTAAGCATTGGTAACTG
TCAGACCAAGTTTACTCATATATACTTTAGATTGATTTAAAACTTCATTTTTAATTTAAAAGGATCTAGG
TGAAGATCCTTTTTGATAATCTCATGACCAAAATCCCTTAACGTGAGTTTTCGTTCCACTGAGCGTCAGA
CCCCGTAGAAAAGATCAAAGGATCTTCTTGAGATCCTTTTTTTCTGCGCGTAATCTGCTGCTTGCAAACA
AAAAAACCACCGCTACCAGCGGTGGTTTGTTTGCCGGATCAAGAGCTACCAACTCTTTTTCCGAAGGTAA
CTGGCTTCAGCAGAGCGCAGATACCAAATACTGTCCTTCTAGTGTAGCCGTAGTTAGGCCACCACTTCAA
GAACTCTGTAGCACCGCCTACATACCTCGCTCTGCTAATCCTGTTACCAGTGGCTGCTGCCAGTGGCGAT
AAGTCGTGTCTTACCGGGTTGGACTCAAGACGATAGTTACCGGATAAGGCGCAGCGGTCGGGCTGAACGG
GGGGTTCGTGCACACAGCCCAGCTTGGAGCGAACGACCTACACCGAACTGAGATACCTACAGCGTGAGCT
ATGAGAAAGCGCCACGCTTCCCGAAGGGAGAAAGGCGGACAGGTATCCGGTAAGCGGCAGGGTCGGAACA
GGAGAGCGCACGAGGGAGCTTCCAGGGGGAAACGCCTGGTATCTTTATAGTCCTGTCGGGTTTCGCCACC
TCTGACTTGAGCGTCGATTTTTGTGATGCTCGTCAGGGGGGCGGAGCCTATGGAAAAACGCCAGCAACGC
GGCCTTTTTACGGTTCCTGGCCTTTTGCTGGCCTTTTGCTCACATGTTCTTTCCTGCGTTATCCCCTGAT
TCTGTGGATAACCGTATTACCGCCTTTGAGTGAGCTGATACCGCTCGCCGCAGCCGAACGACCGAGCGCA
GCGAGTCAGTGAGCGAGGAAGC
