>Addgene plasmid #42600 | pGC480 | addgene partial sequence | sequence record 62053 | M13pUCfwd
GCGCGTAATACGACTCACTATAGGGCGAATTGGGTACCGGGCCCCCCCTCGAGGTCGACGGTATCGATAA
GCTTGATATCGAATTCCTGCAGCTCCAACAACACGGAATTAGTTTTCAAATGAATGCCGATAGACAGAAC
AAAGCAGCCACAACTTCCAATCGAATAGTCTCCGCTCCAGCTACAAATGAATTTGACGAGCGGCATCGTA
AACAAGGGATTGATGCTGCAAGAGCTCTTGCTTCACAATATCGGAGCCGAATTACGGAAAATAGAGATGC
AAATCAACGACAGGCTGCTCGAGAACTCAGCAGATATGTTCGAAGTGAGCTGAAAGACGAGCCAAATACT
TTTAGTGATGCTTTCCTGAATGCAATCGATGGACGAACAGATATAGCCTCTCAGAGTGCAATTTATAATT
GTATGAAGTCGAATTCAAATATCGATCAGAAACGAGCCGGTATCTATCTCATCGTGTGCTTAGCTGAAAC
TCATTCTGGAAATGTTATTCGATATGCGAATTATCTTCTGAAAATGTTAAATAATGGAAATGGATTAGAT
GAAGATACAGTCAAGATGGCTTCAAAAGCTCTCGCTTTTCTGATTGCGACTTGTAAATCATACGCGGCCG
AGCTGGTTGATCGTTGTCTTGATCATTGCCACGAATGGCTTGGTCAAAATGTTCCACATAGTCAGCAACC
CAAAAATCAACAGGAAATTGATCAAATTCGTCGACTCGCCGCTTCACACCTCTCTCGTGAGCTCGCACTG
GCCACACCGACAGCATTCTTTCTTCGTGTAAACTTATTTTTCAAGTATATCTTCAACGCTGTCAGAGACA
AGAATCCAGCTGTAAGAATC
