[The description below was written by a language model from this plasmid's Addgene catalogue record.]
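Description:
pGC480 is an RNAi feeding vector for Caenorhabditis elegans, built on the L4440 backbone. L4440 is the standard double-T7 plasmid in which two opposing T7 promoters flank the cloning site, so that in a bacterial host expressing T7 RNA polymerase both strands of the insert are transcribed and anneal to form double-stranded RNA. Here the insert is a fragment of let-363 cDNA from C. elegans, cloned between PstI and XbaI sites that both remain intact. From the recorded backbone size (2790 bp) and total size (3838 bp), the insert is roughly 1 kb, although the record does not say which part of the transcript it covers. let-363 encodes the worm TOR kinase homologue, which is consistent with the associated study of how S6K and nutrient signalling influence germline stem/progenitor cell fate and cell cycle.

The plasmid is high copy in E. coli. The record lists ampicillin and tetracycline selection. In the usual arrangement, ampicillin resistance is carried by L4440, while tetracycline resistance comes from the HT115 feeding strain rather than the plasmid, but the record does not state this explicitly. The depositor notes that the plasmid can be maintained in DH5alpha, where it does not work for RNAi, and that it must be moved into HT115 for knockdown. HT115 is the RNase III-deficient strain with inducible T7 polymerase that allows dsRNA to accumulate. Worms fed on these bacteria take up the dsRNA, which triggers systemic knockdown of let-363. No feature table was supplied, so the arrangement of the elements is inferred from the named backbone.
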