Addgene plasmid #42600: pGC480
Depositing lab: Jane Hubbard. Depositing organization: NYU Grossman School of Medicine. Publication: S6K links cell fate, cell cycle and nutrient response in C. elegans germline stem/progenitor cells. Korta DZ, Tuck S, Hubbard EJ. Development. 2012 Mar;139(5):859-70. doi: 10.1242/dev.074047. Epub 2012 Jan 25. PubMed 22278922.
Backbone
  Vector backbone: L4440
  Backbone size w/o insert (bp): 2790
  Total vector size (bp): 3838
  Vector type: RNAi
Growth in bacteria
  Bacterial resistance: Ampicillin and Tetracycline, 100 & 10 μg/mL
  Growth temperature: 37°C
  Growth strain: DH5alpha
  Growth instructions: Grow on LB + Amp + Tet plates. For RNAi feeding of worms grow LB liquid cultures 16 hours with only Amp.
  Copy number: High Copy
Gene/Insert
  Gene/Insert name: let-363 cDNA
  gRNA/shRNA sequence: let-363
  Species: C. elegans (nematode)
  Promoter: T7
  Cloning method: Restriction Enzyme; 5′ cloning site PstI (not destroyed); 3′ cloning site XbaI (not destroyed)
  Sequencing primers: 5′ M13F
Terms and licenses: Academic/Nonprofit Terms; Industry Terms: Not Available to Industry
Depositor comments: This plasmid can be kept in DH5alpha cells but does not work for RNAi in that strain. For RNAi, please transform DNA into the HT115 strain.
How to cite: pGC480 was a gift from Jane Hubbard (Addgene plasmid # 42600 ; http://n2t.net/addgene:42600 ; RRID:Addgene_42600)
